Addgene plasmid #163953: PROM5_Ntpsba_chlo
Purpose: L0 part - promoter
Depositing lab: Jim Haseloff. Depositing organization: University of Cambridge. Publication: Systematic tools for reprogramming plant gene expression in a simple model, Marchantia polymorpha. Sauret-Gueto S, Frangedakis E, Silvestri L, Rebmann M, Tomaselli M, Markel K, Delmans M, West A, Patron NJ, Haseloff J. ACS Synth Biol. 2020 Mar 12. doi: 10.1021/acssynbio.9b00511. PubMed 32163700.
Backbone
  Vector backbone: pUAP4
  Vector type: Bacterial Expression
Growth in bacteria
  Bacterial resistance: Chloramphenicol, 25 μg/mL
  Growth temperature: 37°C
  Growth strain: DH5alpha
  Copy number: High Copy
Gene/Insert
  Gene/Insert name: from GenBank: KT364744.3
  Species: Other
  Cloning method: Restriction Enzyme; 5′ cloning site Unknown (unknown if destroyed); 3′ cloning site Unknown (unknown if destroyed)
How to cite: PROM5_Ntpsba_chlo was a gift from Jim Haseloff (Addgene plasmid # 163953 ; http://n2t.net/addgene:163953 ; RRID:Addgene_163953)
