[The description below was written by a language model from this plasmid's Addgene catalogue record and pLannotate feature annotations shown in this document.]
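Description:
PROM5_Ntpsba_chlo is a level 0 (L0) DNA part plasmid that stores a promoter element for modular assembly, built in the small pUAP4 acceptor backbone. It belongs to a toolkit developed for reprogramming gene expression in the liverwort Marchantia polymorpha. The plasmid is catalogued as a bacterial vector, but its role in E. coli is simply to maintain and supply the part. It replicates from a high-copy ColE1/pUC-type origin and is selected with chloramphenicol through a cat (chloramphenicol acetyltransferase) gene driven by its own cat promoter and followed by the lambda t0 terminator. At 2,176 nt, the sequenced plasmid consists mostly of this maintenance backbone.

The record describes the insert only as a promoter part derived from a referenced GenBank entry, with the species listed as "Other." The plasmid name suggests a PROM5-type part (a promoter with its 5′ untranslated region, in common plant syntax terms) from the Nicotiana tabacum psbA gene, intended for chloroplast expression. That reading comes from the name alone and is not spelled out in the catalogue fields. The automated annotation does not label the promoter. The insert presumably sits in the short unannotated stretch between an MCS fragment and the his operon terminator, a cloning region flanked by bacterial terminators that insulate it from read-through transcription. A short fragment annotated as RSF ori is also detected, and it is probably a partial homology match rather than a functional second origin. The cloning sites are recorded as unknown. Parts of this kind are typically combined with coding sequence and terminator parts to assemble complete transcription units.
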