Features (pLannotate 1.2.2; 8 found; start..end, strand, type, name):
      1..589     -  rep_origin     ori: high-copy-number ColE1/pMB1/pBR322/pUC origin of replication
    772..866     -  terminator     lambda t0 terminator: transcription terminator from phage lambda
    890..1546    -  CDS            cat: CAT_ECOLX - Experimental evidence at protein level: Swiss-Prot protein existence level 1. This enzyme is an effector of chloramphenicol resistance in bacteria. From Escherichia coli. This protein is used as a marker in many commonly used cloning vectors, such as pACYC184.
   1547..1644    -  promoter       cat promoter: promoter of the E. coli cat gene encoding chloramphenicol acetyltransferase
   1730..1773    -  terminator     bacterial terminator: putative bacterial transcription terminator
   1815..1840    -  misc_feature   MCS (fragment): pUC18/19 multiple cloning site
   1925..1982    +  terminator     his operon terminator: This putative transcriptin terminator from the E. coli his operon has a 2-bp deletion introduced during synthesis. Its efficiency has not been determined.
   2001..2129    -  rep_origin     RSF ori (fragment): Plasmids containing the RSF 1030 origin of replication can be propagated in E. coli cells that contain additional plasmids with compatible origins.
>Addgene plasmid #163953 | PROM5_Ntpsba_chlo | addgene full sequence | sequence record 332214 | Addgene NGS Result
TTTCCACAGGCTCCGCCCCCCTGACGAGCATCACAAAAATCGACGCTCAAGTCAGAGGTGGCGAAACCCG
ACAGGACTATAAAGATACCAGGCGTTTCCCCCTGGAAGCTCCCTCGTGCGCTCTCCTGTTCCGACCCTGC
CGCTTACCGGATACCTGTCCGCCTTTCTCCCTTCGGGAAGCGTGGCGCTTTCTCATAGCTCACGCTGTAG
GTATCTCAGTTCGGTGTAGGTCGTTCGCTCCAAGCTGGGCTGTGTGCACGAACCCCCCGTTCAGCCCGAC
CGCTGCGCCTTATCCGGTAACTATCGTCTTGAGTCCAACCCGGTAAGACACGACTTATCGCCACTGGCAG
CAGCCACTGGTAACAGGATTAGCAGAGCGAGGTATGTAGGCGGTGCTACAGAGTTCTTGAAGTGGTGGCC
TAACTACGGCTACACTAGAAGAACAGTATTTGGTATCTGCGCTCTGCTGAAGCCAGTTACCTTCGGAAAA
AGAGTTGGTAGCTCTTGATCCGGCAAACAAACCACCGCTGGTAGCGGTGGTTTTTTTGTTTGCAAGCAGC
AGATTACGCGCAGAAAAAAAGGATCTCAAGAAGATCCTTTGATCTTTTCTACGGGGTCTGACGCTCAGTG
GAACGAAAACTCACGTTAAGGGATTTTGGTCATGAGATTATCAAAAAGGATCTTCACCTAGATCCTTTTA
AATTAAAAATGAAGTTTTAAATCAATCTAAAGTATATATGAGTAAACTTGGTCTGACAGCTCGAGGCTTG
GATTCTCACCAATAAAAAACGCCCGGCGGCAACCGAGCGTTCTGAACAAATCCAGATGGAGTTCTGAGGT
CATTACTGGATCTATCAACAGGAGTCCAAGCGAGCTCGATATCAAATTACGCCCCGCCCTGCCACTCATC
GCAGTACTGTTGTAATTCATTAAGCATTCTGCCGACATGGAAGCCATCACAAACGGCATGATGAACCTGA
ATCGCCAGCGGCATCAGCACCTTGTCGCCTTGCGTATAATATTTGCCCATGGTGAAAACGGGGGCGAAGA
AGTTGTCCATATTGGCCACGTTTAAATCAAAACTGGTGAAACTCACCCAGGGATTGGCTGAGACGAAAAA
CATATTCTCAATAAACCCTTTAGGGAAATAGGCCAGGTTTTCACCGTAACACGCCACATCTTGCGAATAT
ATGTGTAGAAACTGCCGGAAATCGTCGTGGTATTCACTCCAGAGCGATGAAAACGTTTCAGTTTGCTCAT
GGAAAACGGTGTAACAAGGGTGAACACTATCCCATATCACCAGCTCACCGTCTTTCATTGCCATACGAAA
TTCCGGATGAGCATTCATCAGGCGGGCAAGAATGTGAATAAAGGCCGGATAAAACTTGTGCTTATTTTTC
TTTACGGTCTTTAAAAAGGCCGTAATATCCAGCTGAACGGTCTGGTTATAGGTACATTGAGCAACTGACT
GAAATGCCTCAAAATGTTCTTTACGATGCCATTGGGATATATCAACGGTGGTATATCCAGTGATTTTTTT
CTCCATTTTAGCTTCCTTAGCTCCTGAAAATCTCGATAACTCAAAAAATACGCCCGGTAGTGATCTTATT
TCATTATGGTGAAAGTTGGAACCTCTTACGTGCCCGATCAACTCGAGTGCCACCTGACGTCTAAGAAACC
ATTATTATCATGACATTAACCTATAAAAATAGGCGTATCACGAGGCAGAATTTCAGATAAAAAAAATCCT
TAGCTTTCGCTAAGGATGATTTCTGGAATTCGGTCTCACATTTTTTTCCTCCGGATCCCCCGGGCTGCAG
GTCGACTCTAGAGGATCCCCAGCTTTTTATTCAACAGTATAACATGACTTATATACTCGTGTCAACCAAG
AGCTCGAATTGGCCGCTCTCCAGAGACCCTGCAGTCCGGCAAAAAAGGGCAAGGTGTCACCACCCTGCCC
TTTTTCTTTAAAACCGAAAAGATTACTTCGCGTTATGCAGGCTTCCTCGCTCACTGACTCGCTGCGCTCG
GTCGTTCGGCTGCGGCGAGCGGTATCAGCTCACTCAAAGGCGGTAATACGGTTATCCACAGAATCAGGGG
ATAACGCAGGAAAGAACATGTGAGCAAAAGGCCAGCAAAAGGCCAGGAACCGTAAAAAGGCCGCGTTGCT
GGCGTT
